>Addgene plasmid #11601 | pcDNA3 proHB-EGF CS | addgene partial sequence | sequence record 18350 | T7 5'-TAATACGACTCACTATAGGG-3'
CGAGCTCGGATCCTGAAGCTGCTGCCGTCGGTGGTGCTGAAGCTCTTTCTGGCTGCAGTTCTCTCGGCAC
TGGTGACTGGCGAGAGCCTGGAGCGGCTTCGGAGAGGGCTAGCTGCTGGAACCAGCAACCCGGACCCTCC
CACTGTATCCACGGACCAGCTGCTACCCCTAGGAGGCGGCCGGGACCGGAAAGTCCGTGACTTGCAAGAG
GCAGATCTGGACCTTTTGAGAGTCACTTTATCCTCCAAGCCACAAGCACTGGCCACACCAAACAAGGAGG
AGCACGGGAAAAGAAAGAAGAAAGGCAAGGGGCTAGGGAAGAAGAGGGACCCATGTCTTCGGAAATACAA
GGACTTCTGCATCCATGGAGAATGCAAATATGTGAAGGAGCTCCGGGCTCCCTCCTGCATCTGCCACCCG
GGTTACCATGGAGAGAGGTGTCATGGGCTGAGCCTCCCAGTGGAAGGGCCCTTCGAACAAAAACTCATCT
CAGAAGAGGATCTGAATATGCATACCGGTCATCATCACCATCACCATTGAGTTTAAACCCGCTGATCAGC
CTCGACTGTGCCTTCTAGTTGCCAGCCATCTGTTGTTTGCCCCTCCCCCGTGCCTTCCTTGACCCTGGAA
GGTGCCACTCCCACTGTCCTTTCCTAATAAAATGAGGAAATTGCATCGCATTGTCTGAGTAGGTGTCATT
CTATCTGGGGG
