[The description below was written by a language model from this plasmid's Addgene catalogue record.]
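Description:
pcDNA3 proHB-EGF CS is a mammalian expression plasmid built on the Invitrogen pcDNA3.1-myc/His(A) backbone (about 5.5 kb without insert). It is maintained as a high-copy plasmid in E. coli under ampicillin selection. It also carries a neomycin resistance marker, so stably transfected mammalian cells can be selected with G418. The record lists no promoter or feature table. Vectors of the pcDNA3.1 family normally drive the insert from the CMV immediate-early promoter, with a T7 promoter site upstream of the cloning region, and this fits the T7 primer listed for 5′ sequencing.

The insert is a 453 bp fragment of human HBEGF (heparin-binding EGF-like growth factor, also known as the diphtheria toxin receptor), cloned between BamHI and ApaI sites that both remain intact. The coding sequence is truncated so that the protein ends at Glu151. Full-length proHB-EGF is a membrane-anchored precursor whose soluble growth factor is released by ectodomain shedding. Ending the protein at this residue removes the transmembrane and cytoplasmic portions, giving a constitutively secreted form ("CS", sHB-EGF) that does not depend on regulated cleavage. The backbone supplies C-terminal myc and His tags, which the record lists as fused to the insert and which would allow detection or affinity purification of the secreted product.

The associated publication concerns HB-EGF stimulation of androgen-independent prostate tumour growth and antagonism of androgen receptor function. This suggests the construct was used to produce sustained soluble HB-EGF in transfected cells in order to study its signalling effects.
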