Addgene plasmid #11601: pcDNA3 proHB-EGF CS
Depositing lab: Rosalyn Adam. Depositing organization: Boston Children's Hospital. Publication: Heparin-binding epidermal growth factor-like growth factor stimulates androgen-independent prostate tumor growth and antagonizes androgen receptor function. Adam RM, Kim J, Lin J, Orsola A, Zhuang L, Rice DC, Freeman MR. Endocrinology. 2002 Dec . 143(12):4599-608. 10.1210/en.2002-220561 PubMed 12446587.
Backbone
  Vector backbone: pcDNA3.1-myc/His(A)
  Backbone manufacturer: Invitrogen
  Backbone size w/o insert (bp): 5500
  Vector type: Mammalian Expression
  Selectable markers: Neomycin (select with G418)
Growth in bacteria
  Bacterial resistance: Ampicillin, 100 μg/mL
  Growth temperature: 37°C
  Growth strain: DH5alpha
  Copy number: High Copy
Gene/Insert
  Gene/Insert name: HB-EGF (alt names: proHB-EGF; sHB-EGF)
  Species: H. sapiens (human)
  Insert size (bp): 453
  Mutation: Constitutively secreted HB-EGF: C-terminal amino acid is Glu151.
  Entrez Gene: HBEGF (a.k.a. DTR, DTS, DTSF, HEGFL)
  Tag / fusion protein: myc (C terminal on backbone); His (C terminal on backbone)
  Cloning method: Restriction Enzyme; 5′ cloning site BamHI (not destroyed); 3′ cloning site ApaI (not destroyed)
  Sequencing primers: 5′ T7
Terms and licenses: Academic/Nonprofit Terms; Industry Terms: Not Available to Industry
How to cite: pcDNA3 proHB-EGF CS was a gift from Rosalyn Adam (Addgene plasmid # 11601 ; http://n2t.net/addgene:11601 ; RRID:Addgene_11601)
